Addgene plasmid #61671: KIF5C(1-560)-IA
Purpose: Non-fluorescent, truncated kinesin-1 fused to IA linker
Depositing lab: Kristen Verhey. Depositing organization: University of Michigan. Publication: A method for multiprotein assembly in cells reveals independent action of kinesins in complex. Norris SR, Soppina V, Dizaji AS, Schimert KI, Sept D, Cai D, Sivaramakrishnan S, Verhey KJ. J Cell Biol. 2014 Nov 10;207(3):393-406. doi: 10.1083/jcb.201407086. Epub 2014 Nov 3. PubMed 25365993.
Backbone
  Vector backbone: C1
  Backbone manufacturer: Clontech
  Backbone size w/o insert (bp): 4013
  Total vector size (bp): 5370
  Vector type: Mammalian Expression
Growth in bacteria
  Bacterial resistance: Kanamycin, 50 μg/mL
  Growth temperature: 37°C
  Growth strain: DH5alpha
  Copy number: High Copy
Gene/Insert
  Gene/Insert name: KIF5C(1-560)-IA (alt name: KHC)
  Species: R. norvegicus (rat)
  Insert size (bp): 1818
  Entrez Gene: Kif5c
Terms and licenses: Academic/Nonprofit Terms; Industry Terms: Not Available to Industry
How to cite: KIF5C(1-560)-IA was a gift from Kristen Verhey (Addgene plasmid # 61671 ; http://n2t.net/addgene:61671 ; RRID:Addgene_61671)
