[The description below was written by a language model from this plasmid's Addgene catalogue record and pLannotate feature annotations shown in this document.]
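Description:
KIF5C(1-560)-IA is a mammalian expression plasmid built on a Clontech C1-type backbone. It encodes the first 560 residues of rat kinesin-1 heavy chain KIF5C (also called KHC) fused to an "IA" linker. The record describes it as a non-fluorescent construct, so no fluorescent protein is attached to the truncated motor, and none appears in the feature table. The record does not define the IA linker beyond its name. The associated work concerns assembling multiple proteins into defined complexes in cells to ask how kinesins behave when coupled, so IA is presumably one of the assembly elements used for that purpose.

In the annotated full sequence, the kinesin coding region follows a short multiple cloning site remnant. It is picked up as two blocks, one matching rat Kif5c and a downstream one scored by homology to squid kinesin heavy chain; this most likely reflects conserved kinesin sequence within a single rat open reading frame rather than a chimera. Upstream, only a truncated CMV immediate-early promoter (CMVd2, which gives moderately reduced expression) and a small CMV fragment are annotated, suggesting a weakened promoter rather than full-length CMV. An SV40 polyadenylation signal terminates the transcript.

The remainder is standard C1 architecture. A NeoR/KanR gene is driven by tandem bacterial (bla) and SV40 early promoters and ends in an HSV TK polyadenylation signal, giving kanamycin selection in E. coli and G418 selection in mammalian cells. A high-copy ColE1/pUC origin supports bacterial propagation, and an f1 origin is also present. The sequence record (5,344 nt) is slightly shorter than the listed total size of 5,370 bp.
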