Features (pLannotate 1.2.2; 15 found; start..end, strand, type, name):
      2..19      -  promoter       CMV promoter (fragment): human cytomegalovirus (CMV) immediate early promoter
     82..133     +  promoter       CMVd2 promoter: truncated human cytomegalovirus (CMV) immediate early promoter that yields moderately reduced expression relative to the full-length promoter
    156..199     +  misc_feature   MCS (fragment): multiple cloning site
    200..916     +  CDS            Kif5c: KIF5C_RAT - Also known as Nkhc2. Experimental evidence at protein level: Swiss-Prot protein existence level 1. Involved in synaptic transmission (By similarity). Mediates dendritic trafficking of mRNAs (By similarity). Kinesin is a microtubule-associated force-producing protein that may play a role in organelle transport (By similarity). Required for anterograde axonal transportation of MAPK8IP3/JIP3 which is essential for MAPK8IP3/JIP3 function in axon elongation (PubMed:23576431). From Rattus norvegicus (Rat).
   1127..1831    +  CDS            KINH_DORPE (fragment): Experimental evidence at protein level: Swiss-Prot protein existence level 1. Kinesin is a microtubule-associated force-producing protein that may play a role in organelle transport. From Doryteuthis pealeii (Longfin inshore squid) (Loligo pealeii).
   2025..2108    +  CDS            large T antigen (fragment): large T antigen from SV40 (simian virus 40)
   2131..2252    +  polyA_signal   SV40 poly(A) signal: SV40 polyadenylation signal
   2286..2714    -  rep_origin     f1 ori (sequence partly withheld): f1 bacteriophage origin of replication; arrow indicates direction of (+) strand synthesis
   2741..2845    +  promoter       AmpR promoter: bla
   2847..3204    +  promoter       SV40 promoter: SV40 enhancer and early promoter
   3239..4033    +  CDS            NeoR/KanR: aminoglycoside phosphotransferase from Tn5; aph(3')-II (or nptII); confers resistance to neomycin, kanamycin, and G418 (Geneticin®)
   4054..4206    +  CDS            ble (fragment): BLE_KLEPN - Experimental evidence at protein level: Swiss-Prot protein existence level 1. Binding protein with a strong affinity to the bleomycin family of antibiotics. Binds to CL990; an antimitotic-antibiotic compound. From Klebsiella pneumoniae.
   4265..4312    +  polyA_signal   HSV TK poly(A) signal: herpes simplex virus thymidine kinase polyadenylation signal (Cole and Stacy, 1985)
   4403..4419    -  polyA_signal   bGH poly(A) signal (fragment): bovine growth hormone polyadenylation signal
   4641..5229    +  rep_origin     ori: high-copy-number ColE1/pMB1/pBR322/pUC origin of replication
>Addgene plasmid #61671 | KIF5C(1-560)-IA | depositor full sequence | sequence record 100641 | Full plasmid sequence
CCCCATTGACGTCAATGGGAGTTTGTTTTGGCACCAAAATCAACGGGACTTTCCAAAATGTCGTAACAAC
TCCGCCCCATTGACGCAAATGGGCGGTAGGCGTGTACGGTGGGAGGTCTATATAAGCAGAGCTGGTTTAG
TGAACCGTCAGATCCGCTAGCGCTACCGGACTCAGATCTCGAGCTCAAGCTTCGAATTCATGGCGGATCC
AGCCGAATGCAGCATCAAAGTGATGTGCCGGTTCCGGCCCCTCAACGAAGCTGAGATCCTCCGCGGGGAC
AAATTCATCCCCAAATTCAAAGGCGAGGAGACGGTGGTGATCGGGCAAGGGAAGCCGTATGTCTTTGACC
GAGTTCTGCCGCCCAACACAACCCAGGAGCAGGTCTACAATGCCTGTGCGAAGCAGATTGTCAAAGATGT
CCTCGAGGGTTACAATGGGACAATTTTTGCATACGGGCAGACTTCATCAGGAAAAACTCATACCATGGAG
GGGAAGCTGCACGATCCTCAGCTTATGGGTATCATACCCAGGATCGCACACGATATTTTCGATCACATCT
ATTCCATGGATGAGAACTTGGAGTTTCATATCAAGGTTTCCTATTTTGAGATCTACTTGGACAAAATAAG
GGACTTGCTTGACGTGTCCAAGACCAACTTGGCTGTTCATGAAGACAAAAACAGAGTCCCCTATGTAAAG
GGGTGCACCGAGAGGTTTGTGTCAAGCCCGGAGGAGGTCATGGATGTGATCGATGAGGGCAAAGCAAACC
GACATGTGGCTGTGACAAACATGAACGAACACAGCTCCAGGAGTCACAGTATCTTCCTGATTAACATTAA
ACAAGAGAATGTGGAGACTGAAAAAAAACTCAGCGGGAAGCTGTATTTGGTTGATTTGGCTGGGAGTGAA
AAGGTCAGCAAAACTGGTGCCGAGGGAGCTGTTCTTGATGAAGCTAAAAATATCAACAAGTCTTTGTCTG
CTCTTGGAAATGTGATCTCTGCCTTGGCAGAAGGGACAAAAACACATGTGCCATACCGGGACAGCAAGAT
GACTCGGATTCTCCAGGACTCTCTGGGTGGGAACTGCAGGACCACCATTGTCATTTGCTGTTCTCCTTCA
GTCTTCAATGAGGCTGAGACCAAGTCCACGCTGATGTTTGGACAGAGAGCAAAGACCATCAAGAATACAG
TCTCTGTGAACTTGGAACTAACAGCAGAAGAATGGAAGAAGAAATATGAAAAAGAGAAAGAGAAGAATAA
GGCCCTGAAGAGTGTCATCCAGCATCTGGAGGTGGAGCTGAACAGGTGGAGGAACGGGGAAGCTGTGCCT
GAGGATGAACAGATCAGTGCCAAGGACCAGAAGAACCTGGAGCCCTGCGACAACACACCCATCATAGACA
ACATCACACCTGTGGTTGACGGCATCTCTGCTGAGAAAGAGAAGTATGACGAGGAAATCACCAGTCTGTA
CCGACAGCTGGATGACAAGGACGATGAAATTAACCAGCAGAGCCAGCTGGCTGAAAAGCTGAAGCAACAG
ATGTTGGATCAGGACGAGCTTCTAGCTTCCACCAGAAGGGACTACGAGAAAATCCAGGAGGAGCTGACCC
GCCTCCAGATTGAAAACGAGGCGGCTAAAGACGAGGTGAAGGAGGTCCTCCAGGCCCTGGAGGAGCTGGC
TGTCAATTACGACCAGAAGTCACAGGAAGTGGAGGACAAGACCCGGGCCAACGAGCAACTGACCGATGAG
CTGGCCCAGAAAACGACGACACTGACAACCACCCAGCGGGAGCTGAGTCAGCTACAGGAGCTTAGCAACC
ACCAGAAGAAGAGGGCCACGGAGATCCTGAACCTGCTTCTCAAGGATCTGGGCGAGCTGGTACCGGGAGG
TGGTGGAGGAGGAGGTGGAGGACCGGTCGCCACCTATGGCGGCATTGAGGCAAAAATCGAAGCCATAGAA
GCAAAAGCGGAGGCGATAGAAGCAAAGATTGAGGCCATAGAAGCAAAAATAGAGGCGTAATCTAGATCAT
AATCAGCCATACCACATTTGTAGAGGTTTTACTTGCTTTAAAAAACCTCCCACACCTCCCCCTGAACCTG
AAACATAAAATGAATGCAATTGTTGTTGTTAACTTGTTTATTGCAGCTTATAATGGTTACAAATAAAGCA
ATAGCATCACAAATTTCACAAATAAAGCATTTTTTTCACTGCATTCTAGTTGTGGTTTGTCCAAACTCAT
CAATGTATCTTAAGGCGTAAATTGTAAGCGTTAATATTTTGTTAAAATTCGCGTTAAATTTTTGTTAAAT
CAGCTCATTTTTTAACCAATAGGCCGAAATCGGCAAAATCCCTTATAAATCAAAAGAATAGACCGAGATA
GGGT
[37 nt withheld, positions 2385-2421]
AAAGAACGTGGACTCCAACGTCAAAGG
[49 nt withheld, positions 2449-2497]
T
[91 nt withheld, positions 2499-2589]
G
[124 nt withheld, positions 2591-2714]
CAGGTGGCACTTTTCGGGGAAATGTGCGCGGAACCCCTATTTGTTTATTTTTCTAAATACATTCAAATAT
GTATCCGCTCATGAGACAATAACCCTGATAAATGCTTCAATAATATTGAAAAAGGAAGAGTCCTGAGGCG
GAAAGAACCAGCTGTGGAATGTGTGTCAGTTAGGGTGTGGAAAGTCCCCAGGCTCCCCAGCAGGCAGAAG
TATGCAAAGCATGCATCTCAATTAGTCAGCAACCAGGTGTGGAAAGTCCCCAGGCTCCCCAGCAGGCAGA
AGTATGCAAAGCATGCATCTCAATTAGTCAGCAACCATAGTCCCGCCCCTAACTCCGCCCATCCCGCCCC
TAACTCCGCCCAGTTCCGCCCATTCTCCGCCCCATGGCTGACTAATTTTTTTTATTTATGCAGAGGCCGA
GGCCGCCTCGGCCTCTGAGCTATTCCAGAAGTAGTGAGGAGGCTTTTTTGGAGGCCTAGGCTTTTGCAAA
GATCGATCAAGAGACAGGATGAGGATCGTTTCGCATGATTGAACAAGATGGATTGCACGCAGGTTCTCCG
GCCGCTTGGGTGGAGAGGCTATTCGGCTATGACTGGGCACAACAGACAATCGGCTGCTCTGATGCCGCCG
TGTTCCGGCTGTCAGCGCAGGGGCGCCCGGTTCTTTTTGTCAAGACCGACCTGTCCGGTGCCCTGAATGA
ACTGCAAGACGAGGCAGCGCGGCTATCGTGGCTGGCCACGACGGGCGTTCCTTGCGCAGCTGTGCTCGAC
GTTGTCACTGAAGCGGGAAGGGACTGGCTGCTATTGGGCGAAGTGCCGGGGCAGGATCTCCTGTCATCTC
ACCTTGCTCCTGCCGAGAAAGTATCCATCATGGCTGATGCAATGCGGCGGCTGCATACGCTTGATCCGGC
TACCTGCCCATTCGACCACCAAGCGAAACATCGCATCGAGCGAGCACGTACTCGGATGGAAGCCGGTCTT
GTCGATCAGGATGATCTGGACGAAGAGCATCAGGGGCTCGCGCCAGCCGAACTGTTCGCCAGGCTCAAGG
CGAGCATGCCCGACGGCGAGGATCTCGTCGTGACCCATGGCGATGCCTGCTTGCCGAATATCATGGTGGA
AAATGGCCGCTTTTCTGGATTCATCGACTGTGGCCGGCTGGGTGTGGCGGACCGCTATCAGGACATAGCG
TTGGCTACCCGTGATATTGCTGAAGAGCTTGGCGGCGAATGGGCTGACCGCTTCCTCGTGCTTTACGGTA
TCGCCGCTCCCGATTCGCAGCGCATCGCCTTCTATCGCCTTCTTGACGAGTTCTTCTGAGCGGGACTCTG
GGGTTCGAAATGACCGACCAAGCGACGCCCAACCTGCCATCACGAGATTTCGATTCCACCGCCGCCTTCT
ATGAAAGGTTGGGCTTCGGAATCGTTTTCCGGGACGCCGGCTGGATGATCCTCCAGCGCGGGGATCTCAT
GCTGGAGTTCTTCGCCCACCCTAGGGGGAGGCTAACTGAAACACGGAAGGAGACAATACCGGAAGGAACC
CGCGCTATGACGGCAATAAAAAGACAGAATAAAACGCACGGTGTTGGGTCGTTTGTTCATAAACGCGGGG
TTCGGTCCCAGGGCTGGCACTCTGTCGATACCCCACCGAGACCCCATTGGGGCCAATACGCCCGCGTTTC
TTCCTTTTCCCCACCCCACCCCCCAAGTTCGGGTGAAGGCCCAGGGCTCGCAGCCAACGTCGGGGCGGCA
GGCCCTGCCATAGCCTCAGGTTACTCATATATACTTTAGATTGATTTAAAACTTCATTTTTAATTTAAAA
GGATCTAGGTGAAGATCCTTTTTGATAATCTCATGACCAAAATCCCTTAACGTGAGTTTTCGTTCCACTG
AGCGTCAGACCCCGTAGAAAAGATCAAAGGATCTTCTTGAGATCCTTTTTTTCTGCGCGTAATCTGCTGC
TTGCAAACAAAAAAACCACCGCTACCAGCGGTGGTTTGTTTGCCGGATCAAGAGCTACCAACTCTTTTTC
CGAAGGTAACTGGCTTCAGCAGAGCGCAGATACCAAATACTGTCCTTCTAGTGTAGCCGTAGTTAGGCCA
CCACTTCAAGAACTCTGTAGCACCGCCTACATACCTCGCTCTGCTAATCCTGTTACCAGTGGCTGCTGCC
AGTGGCGATAAGTCGTGTCTTACCGGGTTGGACTCAAGACGATAGTTACCGGATAAGGCGCAGCGGTCGG
GCTGAACGGGGGGTTCGTGCACACAGCCCAGCTTGGAGCGAACGACCTACACCGAACTGAGATACCTACA
GCGTGAGCTATGAGAAAGCGCCACGCTTCCCGAAGGGAGAAAGGCGGACAGGTATCCGGTAAGCGGCAGG
GTCGGAACAGGAGAGCGCACGAGGGAGCTTCCAGGGGGAAACGCCTGGTATCTTTATAGTCCTGTCGGGT
TTCGCCACCTCTGACTTGAGCGTCGATTTTTGTGATGCTCGTCAGGGGGGCGGAGCCTATGGAAAAACGC
CAGCAACGCGGCCTTTTTACGGTTCCTGGCCTTTTGCTGGCCTTTTGCTCACATGTTCTTTCCTGCGTTA
TCCCCTGATTCTGTGGATAACCGTATTACCGCCATGCATC
