>Addgene plasmid #61671 | KIF5C(1-560)-IA | addgene partial sequence | sequence record 103069 | CMV-F 5'-CGCAAATGGGCGGTAGGCGTG-3'
AGTGAACCGTCAGATCCGCTAGCGCTACCGGACTCAGATCTCGAGCTCAAGCTTCGAATTCATGGCGGAT
CCAGCCGAATGCAGCATCAAAGTGATGTGCCGGTTCCGGCCCCTCAACGAAGCTGAGATCCTCCGCGGGG
ACAAATTCATCCCCAAATTCAAAGGCGAGGAGACGGTGGTGATCGGGCAAGGGAAGCCGTATGTCTTTGA
CCGAGTTCTGCCGCCCAACACAACCCAGGAGCAGGTCTACAATGCCTGTGCGAAGCAGATTGTCAAAGAT
GTCCTCGAGGGTTACAATGGGACAATTTTTGCATACGGGCAGACTTCATCAGGAAAAACTCATACCATGG
AGGGGAAGCTGCACGATCCTCAGCTTATGGGTATCATACCCAGGATCGCACACGATATTTTCGATCACAT
CTATTCCATGGATGAGAACTTGGAGTTTCATATCAAGGTTTCCTATTTTGAGATCTACTTGGACAAAATA
AGGGACTTGCTTGACGTGTCCAAGACCAACTTGGCTGTTCATGAAGACAAAAACAGAGTCCCCTATGTAA
AGGGGTGCACCGAGAGGTTTGTGTCAAGCCCGGAGGAGGTCATGGATGTGATCGATGAGGGCAAAGCAAA
CCGACATGTGGCTGTGACAAACATGAACGAACACAGCTCCAGGAGTCACAGTATCTTCCTGATTAACATT
AAACAAGAGAATGTGGAGACTGAAAAAAAACTCAGCGGGAAGCTGTATTTGGTTGATTTGGCTGGGAGTG
AAAAGGTCAGCAAAACTGGTGCCGAGGGAGCTGTTCTTGATGAAGCT
