>Addgene plasmid #61671 | KIF5C(1-560)-IA | addgene partial sequence | sequence record 103072 | SV40pA-R 5'-GAAATTTGTGATGCTATTGC-3'
GTTAACAACAACAATTGCATTCATTTTATGTTTCAGGTTCAGGGGGAGGTGTGGGAGGTTTTTTAAAGCA
AGTAAAACCTCTACAAATGTGGTATGGCTGATTATGATCTAGATTACGCCTCTATTTTTGCTTCTATGGC
CTCAATCTTTGCTTCTATCGCCTCCGCTTTTGCTTCTATGGCTTCGATTTTTGCCTCAATGCCGCCATAG
GTGGCGACCGGTCCTCCACCTCCTCCTCCACCACCTCCCGGTACCAGCTCGCCCAGATCCTTGAGAAGCA
GGTTCAGGATCTCCGTGGCCCTCTTCTTCTGGTGGTTGCTAAGCTCCTGTAGCTGACTCAGCTCCCGCTG
GGTGGTTGTCAGTGTCGTCGTTTTCTGGGCCAGCTCATCGGTCAGTTGCTCGTTGGCCCGGGTCTTGTCC
TCCACTTCCTGTGACTTCTGGTCGTAATTGACAGCCAGCTCCTCCAGGGCCTGGAGGACCTCCTTCACCT
CGTCTTTAGCCGCCTCGTTTTCAATCTGGAGGCGGGTCAGCTCCTCCTGGATTTTCTCGTAGTCCCTTCT
GGTGGAAGCTAGAAGCTCGTCCTGATCCAACATCTGTTGCTTCAGCTTTTCAGCCAGCTGGCTCTGCTGG
TTAATTTCATCGTCCTTGTCATCCAGCTGTCGGTACAGACTGGTGATTTCCTCGTCATACTTCTCTTTCT
CAGCAGAGATGCCGTCAACCACAGGTGTGATGTTGTCTATGATGGGTGTGTTGTCGCA
